Addgene plasmid #14425: pAd-Track Flag GCN5 Y621A/P622A
Depositing lab: Pere Puigserver. Depositing organization: Dana-Farber Cancer Institute. Publication: GCN5 acetyltransferase complex controls glucose metabolism through transcriptional repression of PGC-1alpha. Lerin C, Rodgers JT, Kalume DE, Kim SH, Pandey A, Puigserver P. Cell Metab. 2006 Jun . 3(6):429-38. 10.1016/j.cmet.2006.04.013 PubMed 16753578.
Backbone
  Vector backbone: pAdTrack
  Backbone size w/o insert (bp): 9000
  Vector type: Mammalian Expression, Adenoviral
  Selectable markers: Neomycin (select with G418)
Growth in bacteria
  Bacterial resistance: Kanamycin, 50 μg/mL
  Growth temperature: 37°C
  Growth strain: DH5alpha
  Copy number: High Copy
Gene/Insert
  Gene/Insert name: GCN5 Y621A/P622A (alt name: GCN5)
  Species: H. sapiens (human)
  Mutation: Y621A, P622A. Catalytically inactive acetyltransferase mutant
  Entrez Gene: KAT2A (a.k.a. GCN5, GCN5L2, PCAF-b, hGCN5)
  Tag / fusion protein: flag (N terminal on insert)
  Cloning method: Restriction Enzyme; 5′ cloning site KpnI (not destroyed); 3′ cloning site XhoI (not destroyed)
  Sequencing primers: 5′ n/a
Terms and licenses: Academic/Nonprofit Terms; Industry Terms: Not Available to Industry
Depositor comments: The catalytically inactive acetyltransferase mutant GCN5 (Y621A/P622A) (GCN5m) was generated by site-directed mutagenesis and verified by DNA sequencing. pAdTrack can be recombined with pAdEasy to make adenoviral-GCN5m. See He et al. http://www.pnas.org/cgi/content/full/95/5/2509 for protocols. Please note that Addgene quality control sequencing confirmed 2 additional mutations (E189G and K195N) which do not alter the plasmid's function.
How to cite: pAd-Track Flag GCN5 Y621A/P622A was a gift from Pere Puigserver (Addgene plasmid # 14425 ; http://n2t.net/addgene:14425 ; RRID:Addgene_14425)
