[The description below was written by a language model from this plasmid's Addgene catalogue record.]
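Description:
pAd-Track Flag GCN5 Y621A/P622A is an adenoviral shuttle plasmid that also serves for mammalian expression, built on the pAdTrack backbone (about 9 kb without the insert). It is a high-copy plasmid maintained in E. coli under kanamycin selection, and the record also lists neomycin (G418) as a selectable marker. No feature table accompanies the entry, so the promoter driving the insert, the polyadenylation signal and any reporter cassette on the backbone are not stated. The AdTrack family is generally known for carrying a GFP tracer alongside the transgene position, but that cannot be confirmed from this record.

The insert is human GCN5 (KAT2A), a histone/protein acetyltransferase, cloned between KpnI and XhoI sites that both remain intact, with an N-terminal FLAG epitope for detection or immunoprecipitation. Two substitutions introduced by site-directed mutagenesis, Y621A and P622A, make the enzyme catalytically inactive. Repository sequencing also found two further changes, E189G and K195N, which are reported not to alter the plasmid's function.

The plasmid is designed to be recombined with a pAdEasy adenoviral backbone, which transfers the expression cassette into an adenoviral genome so that recombinant adenovirus encoding the mutant GCN5 can be produced. It mainly serves as an acetyltransferase-dead control alongside wild-type GCN5, showing whether an observed effect needs catalytic activity. The associated study addressed GCN5-dependent transcriptional repression of PGC-1alpha and its effect on glucose metabolism.
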