>Addgene plasmid #14425 | pAd-Track Flag GCN5 Y621A/P622A | addgene partial sequence | sequence record 20309 | hGCN5-F 5'-ATGGCGGAACCTTCCCAGG-3'
CAGCCGGCNCCAGCCCGGCCCTTCAGTCCCCAGCCCCTGCCCCAACTCCGACTCCTGCACCCAGCCCGGC
TTCAGCCCCGATTCCGACTCCCACCCCGGCACCAGCCCCTGCCCCAGCTGCAGCCCCAGCCGGCAGCACA
GGGACTGGGGGGCCCGGGGTAGGAAGTGGGGGGGCCGGGAGCGGGGGGGATCCGGCTCGACCTGGCCTGA
GCCAGCAGCAGCGCGCCAGTCAGAGGAAGGCGCAAGTCCGGGGGCTGCCGCGCGCCAAGAAGCTTGAGAA
GCTAGGGGTCTTCTCGGCTTGCAAGGCCAATGAAACCTGTAAGTGTAATGGCTGGAAAAACCCCAAGCCC
CCCACTGCACCCCGCATGGATCTGCAGCAGCCAGCTGCCAACCTGAGTGAGCTGTGCCGCAGTTGTGAGC
ACCCCTTGGCTGACCACGTATCCCACTTGGAGAATGTGTCAGAGGATGAGATAAACCGACTGCTGGGGAT
GGTGGTGGATGTGGAGAATCTCTTCATGTCTGTTCACAAGGGAGAGGACACAGACACCAATCAGGTCTAT
TTCTACCTCTTCAAGCTACTGCGGAAATGCATCCTGCAGATGACCCGGCCTGTGGTGGAGGGGTCCCTGG
GCAGCCCTCCATTTTANAAANTAATATTATTGAGNAGGGTGNGCTGAACTTTGTGCAGTACAATTTTAAT
TNCNGGGTCCCGNGANNTTAGAACATGTCNACTCTCAAAGNGTCTTGCTCTGCCTTAACTACTGGANCTG
AAACCTGCCANTTCGCAAGTTCAGNTGAGACTGCTACTACAGTCATANCAATGTTGTATGCCTGCCAACT
TNACTCCCNTANAANTANTTNGAACTNCGCTTTCTNCNCGATTGATCAGNAGATNCAAAACTNTCTCATN
CTGNATGANCTGNGNTCNN
