>Addgene plasmid #14425 | pAd-Track Flag GCN5 Y621A/P622A | addgene partial sequence | sequence record 20310 | 14425 with GCN5 (aagtgggatacgtggtcagc)
GCTGCAGATCCATGCGGGGTGCAGTGGGGGGCTTGGGGTTTTTCCAGCCATTACACTTACAGGTTTCATT
GGCCTTGCAAGCCGAGAAGACCCCTAGCTTCTCAGCTTCTTGGCGCGCGGCAGCCCCCGGACTTGCGCCT
TCCTCTGACTGGCGCGCTGCTGCTGGCTCAGGCCAGGTCGAGCCGGATCCCCCCCGCTCCCGGCCCCCCC
ACTTCCTACCCCGGGCCCCCCAGTCCCTGTGCTGCCGGCTGGGGCTGCAGCTGGGGCAGGGGCTGGTGCC
GGGGTGGGAGTCGGAATCGGGGCTGAAGCCGGGCTGGGTGCAGGAGTCGGAGTTGGGGCAGGGGCTGGGG
ACTGAAGGGGCCGGGGCTGCGCAGCCGGGGCCGGGGTCGGGGCCTGGGAAGGTTCCGCGAATTCTTTGTC
ATCGTCGTCCTTGTAGTCCATGGTGGTACCAGATCTCTAGCGGATCTGACGGTTCACTAAACCAGCTCTG
CTTATATAGACCTCCCACCGTACACGCCTACCGCCCATTTGCGTCAATGGGGCGGAGTTGTTACGACATT
TTGGAAAGTCCCGTTGATTTTGGTGCCAAAACAAACTCCCATTGACGTCAATGGGGTGGAGACTTGGAAA
TCCCCGTGAGTCAAACCGCTATCCACGCCCATTGATGTACTGCCAAAACCGCATCACCATGGTAATAGCG
ATGACTAATACGTAGATGTACTGCCAAGTAGGAAAGTCCCATAAGGTCATGTACTGGGCATAATGCCAGG
CGGGCCATTTACCGTCATTGACGTCAATAGGGGGCGTACTTGGCATATGATACACTTGATGTACTGCCAA
GTGGGCAGTTTACCGTAAATACTCCAC
